>Addgene plasmid #109745 | p3E-rab26-DN | depositor full sequence | sequence record 206682 | Full Sequence
CTTTCCTGCGTTATCCCCTGATTCTGTGGATAACCGTATTACCGCCTTTGAGTGAGCTGATACCGCTCGC
CGCAGCCGAACGACCGAGCGCAGCGAGTCAGTGAGCGAGGAAGCGGAAGAGCGCCCAATACGCAAACCGC
CTCTCCCCGCGCGTTGGCCGATTCATTAATGCAGCTGGCACGACAGGTTTCCCGACTGGAAAGCGGGCAG
TGAGCGCAACGCAATTAATACGCGTACCGCTAGCCAGGAAGAGTTTGTAGAAACGCAAAAAGGCCATCCG
TCAGGATGGCCTTCTGCTTAGTTTGATGCCTGGCAGTTTATGGCGGGCGTCCTGCCCGCCACCCTCCGGG
CCGTTGCTTCACAACGTTCAAATCCGCTCCCGGCGGATTTGTCCTACTCAGGAGAGCGTTCACCGACAAA
CAACAGATAAAACGAAAGGCCCAGTCTTCCGACTGAGCCTTTCGTTTTATTTGATGCCTGGCAGTTCCCT
ACTCTCGCGTTAACGCTAGCATGGATGTTTTCCCAGTCACGACGTTGTAAAACGACGGCCAGTCTTAAGC
TCGGGCCCTGCAGCTCTAGAGCTCGAATTCTACAGGTCACTAATACCATCTAAGTAGTTGGTTCATAGTG
ACTGCATATGTTGTGTTTTACAGTATTATGTAGTCTGTTTTTTATGCAAAATCTAATTTAATATATTGAT
ATTTATATCATTTTACGTTTCTCGTTCAACTTTCTTGTACAAAGTGGTGTCGAGGAAAAAAGCGCTGAAG
GGGAAGGGCAGTTCAAACACACCGAATTCATCTCCGAGCGCTGAAAAAGAGAAGGGGAAAAAAGTGTCGA
GCCAGGCGAACGGAGTGGTTCATCCCAGCCGGCCATCTCTCAGCAACAGCGGGGAGTTCTACGACATCGC
ATTCAAGGTGATGCTGGTCGGAGACTCTGGAGTGGGGAAAAACTGTCTGCTGGTTCGCTTTAAAGATGGA
GCATTTCTGGCCGGAAGCTTCATCTCAACTGTTGGCATAGACTTCAGGAATAAAGTGCTGAGCATCGACA
GCATGAGGGTTAAACTACAGATCTGGGATACAGCGGGACAGGAGCGTTTCAGGAGTGTGACGCACGCATA
CTATCGAGACGCTCACGCTCTTTTGCTGCTTTATGATGTGACAAATAAATCCTCCTTTGACAACATACAG
GCCTGGCTGACGGAGATTCACGAGTTCGCTCAGCAGAACGTGGTCATTATGCTGTTGGGTAATAAGGCTG
ATGCTACACATGAACGCATTGTGAAGAGGGAGGAGGGGGAGAAACTAGCTAAGGAGTTTGGCGTTCCCTT
CATGGAGACCAGTGCTAAAACAGGCCTGAATGTGGAGTTGGCCTTCACTGCGGTTGCCAAGGAACTGAAG
CACAGGGAGTTAAAGGAACCAAACGAGCCCAAGTTTCAGCTGCAGGAGTACGTGAACAAGGAGATGAAGG
GAGTCGGGTGCTGTCGCTCATAACAACTTTATTATACAAAGTTGGCATTATAAAAAAGCATTGCTTATCA
ATTTGTTGCAACGAACAGGTCACTATCAGTCAAAATAAAATCATTATTTGGAGCTCCATGGTAGCGTTAA
CGCGGCCGCGATATCCCCTATAGTGAGTCGTATTACATGGTCATAGCTGTTTCCTGGCAGCTCTGGCCCG
TGTCTCAAAATCTCTGATGTTACATTGCACAAGATAAAAATATATCATCATGAACAATAAAACTGTCTGC
TTACATAAACAGTAATACAAGGGGTGTTATGAGCCATATTCAACGGGAAACGTCGAGGCCGCGATTAAAT
TCCAACATGGATGCTGATTTATATGGGTATAAATGGGCTCGCGATAATGTCGGGCAATCAGGTGCGACAA
TCTATCGCTTGTATGGGAAGCCCGATGCGCCAGAGTTGTTTCTGAAACATGGCAAAGGTAGCGTTGCCAA
TGATGTTACAGATGAGATGGTCAGACTAAACTGGCTGACGGAATTTATGCCTCTTCCGACCATCAAGCAT
TTTATCCGTACTCCTGATGATGCATGGTTACTCACCACTGCGATCCCCGGAAAAACAGCATTCCAGGTAT
TAGAAGAATATCCTGATTCAGGTGAAAATATTGTTGATGCGCTGGCAGTGTTCCTGCGCCGGTTGCATTC
GATTCCTGTTTGTAATTGTCCTTTTAACAGCGATCGCGTATTTCGTCTCGCTCAGGCGCAATCACGAATG
AATAACGGTTTGGTTGATGCGAGTGATTTTGATGACGAGCGTAATGGCTGGCCTGTTGAACAAGTCTGGA
AAGAAATGCATAAACTTTTGCCATTCTCACCGGATTCAGTCGTCACTCATGGTGATTTCTCACTTGATAA
CCTTATTTTTGACGAGGGGAAATTAATAGGTTGTATTGATGTTGGACGAGTCGGAATCGCAGACCGATAC
CAGGATCTTGCCATCCTATGGAACTGCCTCGGTGAGTTTTCTCCTTCATTACAGAAACGGCTTTTTCAAA
AATATGGTATTGATAATCCTGATATGAATAAATTGCAGTTTCATTTGATGCTCGATGAGTTTTTCTAATC
AGAATTGGTTAATTGGTTGTAACACTGGCAGAGCATTACGCTGACTTGACGGGACGGCGCAAGCTCATGA
CCAAAATCCCTTAACGTGAGTTACGCGTCGTTCCACTGAGCGTCAGACCCCGTAGAAAAGATCAAAGGAT
CTTCTTGAGATCCTTTTTTTCTGCGCGTAATCTGCTGCTTGCAAACAAAAAAACCACCGCTACCAGCGGT
GGTTTGTTTGCCGGATCAAGAGCTACCAACTCTTTTTCCGAAGGTAACTGGCTTCAGCAGAGCGCAGATA
CCAAATACTGTCCTTCTAGTGTAGCCGTAGTTAGGCCACCACTTCAAGAACTCTGTAGCACCGCCTACAT
ACCTCGCTCTGCTAATCCTGTTACCAGTGGCTGCTGCCAGTGGCGATAAGTCGTGTCTTACCGGGTTGGA
CTCAAGACGATAGTTACCGGATAAGGCGCAGCGGTCGGGCTGAACGGGGGGTTCGTGCACACAGCCCAGC
TTGGAGCGAACGACCTACACCGAACTGAGATACCTACAGCGTGAGCATTGAGAAAGCGCCACGCTTCCCG
AAGGGAGAAAGGCGGACAGGTATCCGGTAAGCGGCAGGGTCGGAACAGGAGAGCGCACGAGGGAGCTTCC
AGGGGGAAACGCCTGGTATCTTTATAGTCCTGTCGGGTTTCGCCACCTCTGACTTGAGCGTCGATTTTTG
TGATGCTCGTCAGGGGGGCGGAGCCTATGGAAAAACGCCAGCAACGCGGCCTTTTTACGGTTCCTGGCCT
TTTGCTGGCCTTTTGCTCACATGTT
Features (pLannotate 1.2.2; 11 found; start..end, strand, type, name):
    121..213     +  CDS            lacI (fragment): lac repressor; lacI; The lac repressor binds to the lac operator to inhibit transcription in E. coli. This inhibition can be relieved by adding lactose or isopropyl-β-D-thiogalactopyranoside (IPTG).
    268..295     -  terminator     rrnB T2 terminator: transcription terminator T2 from the E. coli rrnB gene
    427..470     +  terminator     rrnB T1 terminator: Escherichia coli rrnB; transcription terminator T1 from the E. coli rrnB gene
    517..553     -  CDS            lacZα (fragment): LacZα fragment of β-galactosidase; lacZ fragment
    624..748     -  protein_bind   attR2: mutant version of attR; recombination site for the Gateway® LR reaction LR Clonase™
    750..1487    +  CDS            RAB26: RAB26_HUMAN - Experimental evidence at protein level: Swiss-Prot protein existence level 1. The small GTPases Rab are key regulators of intracellular membrane trafficking, from the formation of transport vesicles to their fusion with membranes. Rabs cycle between an inactive GDP-bound form and an active GTP-bound form that is able to recruit to membranes different set of downstream effectors directly responsible for vesicle formation, movement, tethering and fusion. Mediates transport of ADRA2A and ADRA2B from the Golgi to the cell membrane. Plays a role in the maturation of zymogenic granules
   1494..1514    -  protein_bind   attB3: mutant version of attB; core recombination site for the Gateway® BP reaction BP Clonase™
   1505..1590    -  protein_bind   attL1 (fragment): mutant version of attL; recombination site for the Gateway® LR reaction LR Clonase™
   1627..1645    -  promoter       T7 promoter: promoter for bacteriophage T7 RNA polymerase
   1779..2588    +  CDS            KanR: aminoglycoside phosphotransferase; aph(3')-Ia; confers resistance to kanamycin in bacteria or G418 (Geneticin®) in eukaryotes
   2735..3323    +  rep_origin     ori: high-copy-number ColE1/pMB1/pBR322/pUC origin of replication
