>Addgene plasmid #109745 | p3E-rab26-DN | addgene full sequence | sequence record 224161 | Addgene NGS Result
CATAGTGACTGCATATGTTGTGTTTTACAGTATTATGTAGTCTGTTTTTTATGCAAAATCTAATTTAATA
TATTGATATTTATATCATTTTACGTTTCTCGTTCAACTTTCTTGTACAAAGTGGTGTCGAGGAAAAAAGC
GCTGAAGGGGAAGGGCAGTTCAAACACACCGAATTCATCTCCGAGCGCTGAAAAAGAGAAGGGGAAAAAA
GTGTCGAGCCAGGCGAACGGAGTGGTTCATCCCAGCCGGCCATCTCTCAGCAACAGCGGGGAGTTCTACG
ACATCGCATTCAAGGTGATGCTGGTCGGAGACTCTGGAGTGGGGAAAAACTGTCTGCTGGTTCGCTTTAA
AGATGGAGCATTTCTGGCCGGAAGCTTCATCTCAACTGTTGGCATAGACTTCAGGAATAAAGTGCTGAGC
ATCGACAGCATGAGGGTTAAACTACAGATCTGGGATACAGCGGGACAGGAGCGTTTCAGGAGTGTGACGC
ACGCATACTATCGAGACGCTCACGCTCTTTTGCTGCTTTATGATGTGACAAATAAATCCTCCTTTGACAA
CATACAGGCCTGGCTGACGGAGATTCACGAGTTCGCTCAGCAGAACGTGGTCATTATGCTGTTGGGTAAT
AAGGCTGATGCTACACATGAACGCATTGTGAAGAGGGAGGAGGGGGAGAAACTAGCTAAGGAGTTTGGCG
TTCCCTTCATGGAGACCAGTGCTAAAACAGGCCTGAATGTGGAGTTGGCCTTCACTGCGGTTGCCAAGGA
ACTGAAGCACAGGGAGTTAAAGGAACCAAACGAGCCCAAGTTTCAGCTGCAGGAGTACGTGAACAAGGAG
ATGAAGGGAGTCGGGTGCTGTCGCTCATAACAACTTTATTATACAAAGTTGGCATTATAAAAAAGCATTG
CTTATCAATTTGTTGCAACGAACAGGTCACTATCAGTCAAAATAAAATCATTATTTGGAGCTCCATGGTA
GCGTTAACGCGGCCGCGATATCCCCTATAGTGAGTCGTATTACATGGTCATAGCTGTTTCCTGGCAGCTC
TGGCCCGTGTCTCAAAATCTCTGATGTTACATTGCACAAGATAAAAATATATCATCATGAACAATAAAAC
TGTCTGCTTACATAAACAGTAATACAAGGGGTGTTATGAGCCATATTCAACGGGAAACGTCGAGGCCGCG
ATTAAATTCCAACATGGATGCTGATTTATATGGGTATAAATGGGCTCGCGATAATGTCGGGCAATCAGGT
GCGACAATCTATCGCTTGTATGGGAAGCCCGATGCGCCAGAGTTGTTTCTGAAACATGGCAAAGGTAGCG
TTGCCAATGATGTTACAGATGAGATGGTCAGACTAAACTGGCTGACGGAATTTATGCCTCTTCCGACCAT
CAAGCATTTTATCCGTACTCCTGATGATGCATGGTTACTCACCACTGCGATCCCCGGAAAAACAGCATTC
CAGGTATTAGAAGAATATCCTGATTCAGGTGAAAATATTGTTGATGCGCTGGCAGTGTTCCTGCGCCGGT
TGCATTCGATTCCTGTTTGTAATTGTCCTTTTAACAGCGATCGCGTATTTCGTCTCGCTCAGGCGCAATC
ACGAATGAATAACGGTTTGGTTGATGCGAGTGATTTTGATGACGAGCGTAATGGCTGGCCTGTTGAACAA
GTCTGGAAAGAAATGCATAAACTTTTGCCATTCTCACCGGATTCAGTCGTCACTCATGGTGATTTCTCAC
TTGATAACCTTATTTTTGACGAGGGGAAATTAATAGGTTGTATTGATGTTGGACGAGTCGGAATCGCAGA
CCGATACCAGGATCTTGCCATCCTATGGAACTGCCTCGGTGAGTTTTCTCCTTCATTACAGAAACGGCTT
TTTCAAAAATATGGTATTGATAATCCTGATATGAATAAATTGCAGTTTCATTTGATGCTCGATGAGTTTT
TCTAATCAGAATTGGTTAATTGGTTGTAACACTGGCAGAGCATTACGCTGACTTGACGGGACGGCGCAAG
CTCATGACCAAAATCCCTTAACGTGAGTTACGCGTCGTTCCACTGAGCGTCAGACCCCGTAGAAAAGATC
AAAGGATCTTCTTGAGATCCTTTTTTTCTGCGCGTAATCTGCTGCTTGCAAACAAAAAAACCACCGCTAC
CAGCGGTGGTTTGTTTGCCGGATCAAGAGCTACCAACTCTTTTTCCGAAGGTAACTGGCTTCAGCAGAGC
GCAGATACCAAATACTGTTCTTCTAGTGTAGCCGTAGTTAGGCCACCACTTCAAGAACTCTGTAGCACCG
CCTACATACCTCGCTCTGCTAATCCTGTTACCAGTGGCTGCTGCCAGTGGCGATAAGTCGTGTCTTACCG
GGTTGGACTCAAGACGATAGTTACCGGATAAGGCGCAGCGGTCGGGCTGAACGGGGGGTTCGTGCACACA
GCCCAGCTTGGAGCGAACGACCTACACCGAACTGAGATACCTACAGCGTGAGCTATGAGAAAGCGCCACG
CTTCCCGAAGGGAGAAAGGCGGACAGGTATCCGGTAAGCGGCAGGGTCGGAACAGGAGAGCGCACGAGGG
AGCTTCCAGGGGGAAACGCCTGGTATCTTTATAGTCCTGTCGGGTTTCGCCACCTCTGACTTGAGCGTCG
ATTTTTGTGATGCTCGTCAGGGGGGCGGAGCCTATGGAAAAACGCCAGCAACGCGGCCTTTTTACGGTTC
CTGGCCTTTTGCTGGCCTTTTGCTCACATGTTCTTTCCTGCGTTATCCCCTGATTCTGTGGATAACCGTA
TTACCGCCTTTGAGTGAGCTGATACCGCTCGCCGCAGCCGAACGACCGAGCGCAGCGAGTCAGTGAGCGA
GGAAGCGGAAGAGCGCCCAATACGCAAACCGCCTCTCCCCGCGCGTTGGCCGATTCATTAATGCAGCTGG
CACGACAGGTTTCCCGACTGGAAAGCGGGCAGTGAGCGCAACGCAATTAATACGCGTACCGCTAGCCAGG
AAGAGTTTGTAGAAACGCAAAAAGGCCATCCGTCAGGATGGCCTTCTGCTTAGTTTGATGCCTGGCAGTT
TATGGCGGGCGTCCTGCCCGCCACCCTCCGGGCCGTTGCTTCACAACGTTCAAATCCGCTCCCGGCGGAT
TTGTCCTACTCAGGAGAGCGTTCACCGACAAACAACAGATAAAACGAAAGGCCCAGTCTTCCGACTGAGC
CTTTCGTTTTATTTGATGCCTGGCAGTTCCCTACTCTCGCGTTAACGCTAGCATGGATGTTTTCCCAGTC
ACGACGTTGTAAAACGACGGCCAGTCTTAAGCTCGGGCCCTGCAGCTCTAGAGCTCGAATTCTACAGGTC
ACTAATACCATCTAAGTAGTTGGTT
Features (pLannotate 1.2.2; 12 found; start..end, strand, type, name):
      1..125     -  protein_bind   attR2: mutant version of attR; recombination site for the Gateway® LR reaction LR Clonase™
    127..864     +  CDS            RAB26: RAB26_HUMAN - Experimental evidence at protein level: Swiss-Prot protein existence level 1. The small GTPases Rab are key regulators of intracellular membrane trafficking, from the formation of transport vesicles to their fusion with membranes. Rabs cycle between an inactive GDP-bound form and an active GTP-bound form that is able to recruit to membranes different set of downstream effectors directly responsible for vesicle formation, movement, tethering and fusion. Mediates transport of ADRA2A and ADRA2B from the Golgi to the cell membrane. Plays a role in the maturation of zymogenic granules
    871..891     -  protein_bind   attB3: mutant version of attB; core recombination site for the Gateway® BP reaction BP Clonase™
    882..967     -  protein_bind   attL1 (fragment): mutant version of attL; recombination site for the Gateway® LR reaction LR Clonase™
   1004..1022    -  promoter       T7 promoter: promoter for bacteriophage T7 RNA polymerase
   1156..1965    +  CDS            KanR: aminoglycoside phosphotransferase; aph(3')-Ia; confers resistance to kanamycin in bacteria or G418 (Geneticin®) in eukaryotes
   2112..2700    +  rep_origin     ori: high-copy-number ColE1/pMB1/pBR322/pUC origin of replication
   2883..2975    +  CDS            lacI (fragment): lac repressor; lacI; The lac repressor binds to the lac operator to inhibit transcription in E. coli. This inhibition can be relieved by adding lactose or isopropyl-β-D-thiogalactopyranoside (IPTG).
   3030..3057    -  terminator     rrnB T2 terminator: transcription terminator T2 from the E. coli rrnB gene
   3189..3232    +  terminator     rrnB T1 terminator: Escherichia coli rrnB; transcription terminator T1 from the E. coli rrnB gene
   3279..3315    -  CDS            lacZα (fragment): LacZα fragment of β-galactosidase; lacZ fragment
   3353..3382    -  protein_bind   attP2 (fragment): mutant version of attP; recombination site for the Gateway® BP reaction BP Clonase™
