[The description below was written by a language model from this plasmid's Addgene catalogue record and pLannotate feature annotations shown in this document.]
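Description:
p3E-rab26-DN is a 3' entry clone for multisite Gateway assembly, built by BP recombination of a zebrafish (D. rerio) rab26 coding sequence into the pDONR P2R-P3 donor backbone. It is a small (about 3.4 kb) bacterial plasmid maintained at high copy from a ColE1/pUC-type origin and selected with kanamycin through an aph(3')-Ia resistance gene. The remaining backbone features are typical of pDONR vectors: rrnB T1 and T2 transcription terminators that shield the cloning region from read-through, a T7 promoter next to the insert, and short lacI and lacZα remnants with no functional role.

The payload is a roughly 740 bp open reading frame that the annotation software matched to human RAB26 by homology, although the catalogue entry specifies the zebrafish gene. Rab26 is a small GTPase that cycles between GDP- and GTP-bound states to regulate membrane trafficking. The insert carries a dominant negative mutation, but the record does not state which residue is changed. The coding sequence is flanked by an attR2 site on one side and, on the other, by a site annotated as an attB3 core overlapping an attL fragment, which is consistent with the attL3 expected in a 3' entry clone. There is no eukaryotic promoter or polyadenylation signal annotated in this plasmid.

In an LR reaction it is combined with a 5' promoter entry clone, a middle entry clone (typically a fluorescent protein or other tag) and a destination vector, placing dominant negative rab26 at the 3' end of the fusion. The resulting constructs are intended for expression in zebrafish, and the associated work used such tools for in vivo cell biological screening of T-tubule formation.
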