Addgene plasmid #109745: p3E-rab26-DN
Purpose: Multisite gateway vector for 3' tagging with dominant negative rab26
Depositing lab: Rob Parton. Depositing organization: University of Queensland, Institute for Molecular Bioscience. Publication: In vivo cell biological screening identifies an endocytic capture mechanism for T-tubule formation. Hall TE, Martel N, Ariotti N, Xiong Z, Lo HP, Ferguson C, Rae J, Lim YW, Parton RG. Nat Commun. 2020 Jul 24;11(1):3711. doi: 10.1038/s41467-020-17486-w. PubMed 32709891.
Backbone
  Vector backbone: pDONR p2R-p3
  Vector type: Zebrafish plasmids
Growth in bacteria
  Bacterial resistance: Kanamycin, 50 μg/mL
  Growth temperature: 37°C
  Growth strain: DH5alpha
  Copy number: High Copy
Gene/Insert
  Gene/Insert name: rab26
  Species: D. rerio (zebrafish)
  Mutation: dominant negative
  Entrez Gene: rab26
  Cloning method: Gateway Cloning
Terms and licenses: Academic/Nonprofit Terms; Industry Terms: Not Available to Industry
How to cite: p3E-rab26-DN was a gift from Rob Parton (Addgene plasmid # 109745 ; http://n2t.net/addgene:109745 ; RRID:Addgene_109745)
